>Addgene plasmid #146050 | pAc5.1B-EGFP-DmTral-LSm-R21EE23K-V5His6_C | depositor full sequence | sequence record 288495 | Full Sequence
CTTCAAGGAATTAATTCTATATTCTAAAAACACAAATGATACTTCTAAAAAAAATCATGAATGGCATCAA
CTCTGAATCAAATCTTTGCAGATGCACCTACTTCTCATTTCCACTGTCACATCATTTTTCCAGATCTCGC
TGCCTGTTATGTGGCCCACAAACCAAGACACGTTTTATGGCCATTAAAGCTGGCTGATCGTCGCCAAACA
CCAAATACATATCAATATGTACATTCGAGAAAGAAGCGATCAAAGAAGCGTCTTCGGGCGAGTAGGAGAA
TGCGGAGGAGAAGGAGAACGAGCTGATCTAGTATCTCTCCACAATCCAATGCCAACTGACCAACTGGCCA
TATTCGGAGCAATTTGAAGCCAATTTCCATCGCCTGGCGATCGCTCCATTCTTGGCTATATGTTTTTCAC
CGTTCCCGGGGCCATTTTCAAAGACTCGTCGGTAAGATAAGATTGTGTCACTCGCTGTCTCTCTTCATTT
GTCGAAGAATGCTGAGGAATTTCGCGATGACGTCGGCGAGTATTTTGAAGAATGAGAATAATTTGTATTT
ATACGAAAATCAGTTAGTGGAATTTTCTACAAAAACATGTTATCTATAGATAATTTTGTTGCAAAATATG
TTGACTATGACAAAGATTGTATGTATATACCTTTAATGTATTCTCATTTTCTTATGTATTTATAATGGCA
ATGATGATACTGATGATATTTTAAGATGATGCCAGACCACAGGCTGATTTCTGCGTCTTTTGCCGAACGC
AGTGCATGTGCGGTTGTTGTTTTTTGGAATAGTTTCAATTTTCGGACTGTCCGCTTTGATTTCAGTTTCT
TGGCTTATTCAAAAAGCAAAGTAAAGCCAAAAAAGCGAGATGGCAATACCAAATGCGGCAAAACGGTAGT
GGAAGGAAAGGGGTGCGGGGCAGCGGAAGGAAGGGTGGGGCGGGGCGTGGCGGGGTCTGTGGCTGGGCGC
GACGTCACCGACGTTGGAGCCACTCCTTTGACCATGTGTGCGTGTGTGTATTATTCGTGTCTCGCCACTC
GCCGGTTGTTTTTTTCTTTTTATCTCGCTCTCTCTAGCGCCATCTCGTACGCATGCTCAACGCACCGCAT
GTTGCCGTGTCCTTTATGCGTCATTTTGGCTCGAAATAGGCAATTATTTAAACAAAGATTAGTCAACGAA
AACGCTAAAATAAATAAGTCTACAATATGGTTACTTATTGCCATGTGTGTGCAGCCAACGATAGCAACAA
AAGCAACAACACAGTGGCTTTCCCTCTTTCACTTTTTGTTTGCAAGCGCGTGCGAGCAAGACGGCACGAC
CGGCAAACGCAATTACGCTGACAAAGAGCAGACGAAGTTTTGGCCGAAAAACATCAAGGCGCCTGATACG
AATGCATTTGCAATAACAATTGCGATATTTAATATTGTTTATGAAGCTGTTTGACTTCAAAACACACAAA
AAAAAAAATAAAACAAATTATTTGAAAGAGAATTAGGAATCGGACAGCTTATCGTTACGGGCTAACAGCA
CACCGAGACGAAATAGCTTACCTGACGTCACAGCCTCTGGAAGAACTGCCGCCAAGCAGAGAGAGAGAGA
AAAAGAGGGAGAGCAGCTTAGACCGCATGTGCTTGTGTGTGAGGCGTCTCTCTCTTCGTCTCCTGTTTGC
GCAAACGCATAGACTGCACTGAGAAAATCGATTACCTATTTTTTATGAATGAATATTTGCACTATTACTA
TTCAAAACTATTAAGATAGCAATCACATTCAATAGCCAAATACTATACCACCTGAGCGATGCAACGAAAT
GATCAATTTGAGCAAAAATGCTGCATATTTAGGACGGCATCATTATAGAAATGCTTCTTGCTGTGTACTT
TTCTCTCGTCTGGCAGCTGTTTCGCCGTTATTGTTAAAACCGGCTTAAGTTAGGTGTGTTTTCTACGACT
AGTGATGCCCCTACTAGAAGATGTGTGTTGCACAAATGTCCCTGAATAACCAATTTGAAGTGCAGATAGC
AGTAAACGTAAGCTAATATGAATATTATTTAACTGTAATGTTTTAATATCGCTGGACATTACTAATAAAC
CCACTATAAACACATGTACATATGTATGTTTTGGCATACAATGAGTAGTTGGGGAAAAAATGTGTAAAAG
CACCGTGACCATCACAGCATAAAGATAACCAGCTGAAGTATCGAATATGAGTAACCCCCAAATTGAATCA
CATGCCGCAACTGATAGGACCCATGGAAGTACACTCTTCATGGCGATATACAAGACACACACAAGCACGA
ACACCCAGTTGCGGAGGAAATTCTCCGTAAATGAAAACCCAATCGGCGAACAATTCATACCCATATATGG
TAAAAGTTTTGAACGCGACTTGAGAGCGGAGAGCATTGCGGCTGATAAGGTTTTAGCGCTAAGCGGGCTT
TATAAAACGGGCTGCGGGACCAGTTTTCATATCACTACCGTTTGAGTTCTTGTGCTGTGTGGATACTCCT
CCCGACACAAAGCCGCTCCATCAGCCAGCAGTCGTCTAATCCAGAGACCCCGGATCGGGGTACCAACATG
GTGAGCAAGGGCGAGGAGCTGTTCACCGGGGTGGTGCCCATCCTGGTCGAGCTGGACGGCGACGTAAACG
GCCACAAGTTCAGCGTGTCCGGCGAGGGCGAGGGCGATGCCACCTACGGCAAGCTGACCCTGAAGTTCAT
CTGCACCACCGGCAAGCTGCCCGTGCCCTGGCCCACCCTCGTGACCACCCTGACCTACGGCGTGCAGTGC
TTCAGCCGCTACCCCGACCACATGAAGCAGCACGACTTCTTCAAGTCCGCCATGCCCGAAGGCTACGTCC
AGGAGCGCACCATCTTCTTCAAGGACGACGGCAACTACAAGACCCGCGCCGAGGTGAAGTTCGAGGGCGA
CACCCTGGTGAACCGCATCGAGCTGAAGGGCATCGACTTCAAGGAGGACGGCAACATCCTGGGGCACAAG
CTGGAGTACAACTACAACAGCCACAACGTCTATATCATGGCCGACAAGCAGAAGAACGGCATCAAGGTGA
ACTTCAAGATCCGCCACAACATCGAGGACGGCAGCGTGCAGCTCGCCGACCACTACCAGCAGAACACCCC
CATCGGCGACGGCCCCGTGCTGCTGCCCGACAACCACTACCTGAGCACCCAGTCCGCCCTGAGCAAAGAC
CCCAACGAGAAGCGCGATCACATGGTCCTGCTGGAGTTCGTGACCGCCGCCGGGATCACTCTCGGCATGG
ACGAGCTGTACAAGCCAAGCTTGAATTCTATGAGCGGGGGATTACCGGAGTTGGGCTCCAAAATCAGCCT
CATTTCCAAGGCGGACATTGAGTACAAGGGCCGCCTGTACACGGTGGATCCGCAGGAGTGCACCATTGCG
CTCTCGAGTGTGCGATCCTTCGGTACAGAAGATCGGGACACCCAGTTCCAGATAGCGCCGCAATCGCAGA
TCTACGACTACATCCTCTTCCGTGGCTCGGACATCAAGGACATTCGCGTTGTCAACAACCACACGCTGCC
GCACCACAATGACCCGGCGATCATGCAGGCGCAGCTCGGCGGCCGCTCGAGTCTAGAGGGCCCGCGGTTC
GAAGGTAAGCCTATCCCTAACCCTCTCCTCGGTCTCGATTCTACGCGTACCGGTCATCATCACCATCACC
ATTGAGTTTAAACCCGCTGATCAGCCTCGACTGTGCCTTCTAAGGCCTGAGCTCGCTGATCAGCCTCGAT
CGAGGATCCAGACATGATAAGATACATTGATGAGTTTGGACAAACCACAACTAGAATGCAGTGAAAAAAA
TGCTTTATTTGTGAAATTTGTGATGCTATTGCTTTATTTGTAACCATTATAAGCTGCAATAAACAAGTTA
ACAACAACAATTGCATTCATTTTATGTTTCAGGTTCAGGGGGAGGTGTGGGAGGTTTTTTAAAGCAAGTA
AAACCTCTACAAATGTGGTATGGCTGATTATGATCAGTCGACCGATGCCCTTGAGAGCCTTCAACCCAGT
CAGCTCCTTCCGGTGGGCGCGGGGCATGACTATCGTCGCCGCACTTATGACTGTCTTCTTTATCATGCAA
CTCGTAGGACAGGTGCCGGCAGCGCTCTGGGTCATTTTCGGCGAGGACCGCTTTCGCTGGAGCGCGACGA
TGATCGGCCTGTCGCTTGCGGTATTCGGAATCTTGCACGCCCTCGCTCAAGCCTTCGTCACTGGTCCCGC
CACCAAACGTTTCGGCGAGAAGCAGGCCATTATCGCCGGCATGGCGGCCGACGCGCTGGGCTACGTCTTG
CTGGCGTTCGCGACGCGAGGCTGGATGGCCTTCCCCATTATGATTCTTCTCGCTTCCGGCGGCATCGGGA
TGCCCGCGTTGCAGGCCATGCTGTCCAGGCAGGTAGATGACGACCATCAGGGACAGCTTCAAGGATCGCT
CGCGGCTCTTACCAGCCAGCAAAAGGCCAGGAACCGTAAAAAGGCCGCGTTGCTGGCGTTTTTCCATAGG
CTCCGCCCCCCTGACGAGCATCACAAAAATCGACGCTCAAGTCAGAGGTGGCGAAACCCGACAGGACTAT
AAAGATACCAGGCGTTTCCCCCTGGAAGCTCCCTCGTGCGCTCTCCTGTTCCGACCCTGCCGCTTACCGG
ATACCTGTCCGCCTTTCTCCCTTCGGGAAGCGTGGCGCTTTCTCAATGCTCACGCTGTAGGTATCTCAGT
TCGGTGTAGGTCGTTCGCTCCAAGCTGGGCTGTGTGCACGAACCCCCCGTTCAGCCCGACCGCTGCGCCT
TATCCGGTAACTATCGTCTTGAGTCCAACCCGGTAAGACACGACTTATCGCCACTGGCAGCAGCCACTGG
TAACAGGATTAGCAGAGCGAGGTATGTAGGCGGTGCTACAGAGTTCTTGAAGTGGTGGCCTAACTACGGC
TACACTAGAAGGACAGTATTTGGTATCTGCGCTCTGCTGAAGCCAGTTACCTTCGGAAAAAGAGTTGGTA
GCTCTTGATCCGGCAAACAAACCACCGCTGGTAGCGGTGGTTTTTTTGTTTGCAAGCAGCAGATTACGCG
CAGAAAAAAAGGATCTCAAGAAGATCCTTTGATCTTTTCTACGGGGTCTGACGCTCAGTGGAACGAAAAC
TCACGTTAAGGGATTTTGGTCATGAGATTATCAAAAAGGATCTTCACCTAGATCCTTTTAAATTAAAAAT
GAAGTTTTAAATCAATCTAAAGTATATATGAGTAAACTTGGTCTGACAGTTACCAATGCTTAATCAGTGA
GGCACCTATCTCAGCGATCTGTCTATTTCGTTCATCCATAGTTGCCTGACTCCCCGTCGTGTAGATAACT
ACGATACGGGAGGGCTTACCATCTGGCCCCAGTGCTGCAATGATACCGCGAGACCCACGCTCACCGGCTC
CAGATTTATCAGCAATAAACCAGCCAGCCGGAAGGGCCGAGCGCAGAAGTGGTCCTGCAACTTTATCCGC
CTCCATCCAGTCTATTAATTGTTGCCGGGAAGCTAGAGTAAGTAGTTCGCCAGTTAATAGTTTGCGCAAC
GTTGTTGCCATTGCTGCAGGCATCGTGGTGTCACGCTCGTCGTTTGGTATGGCTTCATTCAGCTCCGGTT
CCCAACGATCAAGGCGAGTTACATGATCCCCCATGTTGTGCAAAAAAGCGGTTAGCTCCTTCGGTCCTCC
GATCGTTGTCAGAAGTAAGTTGGCCGCAGTGTTATCACTCATGGTTATGGCAGCACTGCATAATTCTCTT
ACTGTCATGCCATCCGTAAGATGCTTTTCTGTGACTGGTGAGTACTCAACCAAGTCATTCTGAGAATAGT
GTATGCGGCGACCGAGTTGCTCTTGCCCGGCGTCAACACGGGATAATACCGCGCCACATAGCAGAACTTT
AAAAGTGCTCATCATTGGAAAACGTTCTTCGGGGCGAAAACTCTCAAGGATCTTACCGCTGTTGAGATCC
AGTTCGATGTAACCCACTCGTGCACCCAACTGATCTTCAGCATCTTTTACTTTCACCAGCGTTTCTGGGT
GAGCAAAAACAGGAAGGCAAAATGCCGCAAAAAAGGGAATAAGGGCGACACGGAAATGTTGAATACTCAT
ACTCTTCCTTTTTCAATATTATTGAAGCATTTATCAGGGTTATTGTCTCATGAGCGGATACATATTTGAA
TGTATTTAGAAAAATAAACAAATAGGGGTTCCGCGCACATTTCCCCGAAAAGTGCCACCTGACGTCTAAG
AAACCATTATTATCATGACATTAACCTATAAAAATAGGCGTATCACGAGGCCCTTTCGT
Features (pLannotate 1.2.2; 10 found; start..end, strand, type, name):
     56..2568    +  promoter       Ac5 promoter: Drosophila melanogaster actin 5C promoter
   2588..3304    +  CDS            EGFP: EGFP is a basic (constitutively fluorescent) green fluorescent protein published in 1996, derived from Aequorea victoria. It is reported to be a rapidly-maturing weak dimer with moderate acid sensitivity.
   3320..3622    +  CDS            LSM14B (fragment): LS14B_HUMAN - Also known as C20orf40 From Homo sapiens (Human).
   3644..3685    +  CDS            V5 tag: epitope tag from simian virus 5
   3785..3919    -  polyA_signal   SV40 poly(A) signal: SV40 polyadenylation signal
   3942..4026    -  CDS            large T antigen (fragment): large T antigen from SV40 (simian virus 40)
   4027..4497    +  CDS            TcR (fragment): tetracycline efflux protein; tet; confers resistance to tetracycline
   4541..5129    -  rep_origin     ori: high-copy-number ColE1/pMB1/pBR322/pUC origin of replication
   5300..6160    -  CDS            AmpR: β-lactamase; bla; confers resistance to ampicillin, carbenicillin, and related antibiotics
   6161..6265    -  promoter       AmpR promoter: bla
