[The description below was written by a language model from this plasmid's Addgene catalogue record and pLannotate feature annotations shown in this document.]
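Description:
pAc5.1B-EGFP-DmTral-LSm-R21EE23K-V5His6_C is an insect-cell expression plasmid of about 6.4 kb. The catalogue lists the backbone as unknown, but the name and the annotated parts point to a pAc5.1-type vector. It is propagated in E. coli through a ColE1/pUC-family origin and selected with ampicillin via the β-lactamase gene and its own promoter. The origin is annotated as high-copy, whereas the catalogue lists the plasmid as low copy. The short large T antigen and tetracycline-resistance fragments in the feature table appear to be non-functional backbone remnants. No selectable marker for insect cells is annotated, which fits transient transfection.

Expression is driven by the constitutive Drosophila melanogaster actin 5C promoter. This is followed by an EGFP coding sequence and then an insert of roughly 300 bp encoding the LSm domain of Drosophila Trailer Hitch (Tral). The annotation tool labelled this segment as a fragment of human LSM14B, presumably by homology, but the catalogue identifies it as the fly gene. As the name indicates, the domain carries the substitutions R21E and E23K, and the record also notes one silent change relative to the reference sequence. A V5 epitope lies downstream, and the name indicates a His6 tag as well, though only V5 is annotated. The record does not confirm whether these C-terminal tags are read in frame with the insert. An SV40 polyadenylation signal terminates the transcript.

The construct produces a GFP-tagged mutant Tral LSm domain in Drosophila cells. The associated study examined how Tral and EDC3 associate with DCP1 and Me31B, so a likely use is testing the effect of these mutations on partner binding or localisation, although the record does not state this directly.
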