Addgene plasmid #146050: pAc5.1B-EGFP-DmTral-LSm-R21EE23K-V5His6_C
Purpose: Insect Expression of DmTral-LSm-R21EE23K
Depositing lab: Elisa Izaurralde. Depositing organization: Max Planck Institute for Developmental Biology. Publication: Similar modes of interaction enable Trailer Hitch and EDC3 to associate with DCP1 and Me31B in distinct protein complexes. Tritschler F, Eulalio A, Helms S, Schmidt S, Coles M, Weichenrieder O, Izaurralde E, Truffault V. Mol Cell Biol. 2008 Nov . 28(21):6695-708. 10.1128/MCB.00759-08 PubMed 18765641.
Backbone
  Vector backbone: Unknown
  Vector type: Insect Expression
Growth in bacteria
  Bacterial resistance: Ampicillin, 100 μg/mL
  Growth temperature: 37°C
  Growth strain: DH5alpha
  Copy number: Low Copy
Gene/Insert
  Gene/Insert name: DmTral-LSm-R21EE23K (alt names: Trailer Hitch; Dm LSm27)
  Species: D. melanogaster (fly)
  Mutation: one silent mutation A198C compared to the sequence given by: NCBI:NM_140328.4 or UniProt Q9VTZ0.
  Entrez Gene: tral (a.k.a. Dmel_CG10686, BEST:GH08269, CG10686, DmLSm15, Dmel\CG10686, LSm15, Lsm15, Scd6p, TRAL, Tral, anon-EST:Posey139, anon-WO0172774.89, anon-WO02059370.24, p67, p70)
  Cloning method: Unknown
Terms and licenses: Academic/Nonprofit Terms; Industry Terms: Not Available to Industry
Depositor comments: Plasmids from this collection were made available to the research community and donated after the lab closed. Please note that the sequence provided by the depositing laboratory may be theoretical/predicted or based on Sanger sequencing results. There may be discrepancies between sequencing results obtained by Addgene and the depositor sequence. If an Addgene verified sequence is not available, please contact before placing your order to request that our lab fully sequence the plasmid.
How to cite: pAc5.1B-EGFP-DmTral-LSm-R21EE23K-V5His6_C was a gift from Elisa Izaurralde (Addgene plasmid # 146050 ; http://n2t.net/addgene:146050 ; RRID:Addgene_146050)
